>Addgene plasmid #153324 | pCASP-3G124-HilA | depositor full sequence | sequence record 297915 | pCASP-3G124-HilA sequence 6964 bps
CTCGAGCCACAAGAAAACGAGGTACGGCATTGAGCCGCGTAAGGCAGTAGCGATGTATTCATTGGGCGTT
TTTTGAATGTTCACTAACCACCGTCGGGGTTTAATAACTGCATCAGATAAACGCAGTCGTTAAGTTCTAC
AAAGTCGGTGACAGATAACAGGAGTAAGTAATGCAAGCACACCAGGATATTATCGCTAATATTGGTGAGA
AATTGGGTTTACCGCTCACTTTTGACGACAACAATCAGTGCTTATTATTACTCGATAGCGATATTTTTAC
GTCTATTGAAGCTAAAGATGATATCTGGTTATTGAACGGTATGATTATACCGTTATCGCCTGTTTGTGGC
GATTCTATCTGGCGGCAGATTATGGTGATTAATGGTGAACTGGCTGCGAATAATGAAGGTACGTTAGCGT
ATATTGATGCCGCAGAGACGTTGTTGCTTATACATGCAATTACCGATCTGACAAATACTTACCATATTAT
ATCGCAGCTTGAGTCATTTGTGAATCAGCAGGAAGCGCTCAAAAACATACTGCAGGAATGACCTGGGCAA
AAAATTGCTTGAAGCCGCACGCGCAGGGCAGGATGACGAGGTGCGCATCCTTATGGCAAATGGGGCTGAT
GTCAATGCCGCAGATGATGTCGGCGTTACTCCCCTTCATTTGGCTGCGCAACGCGGCCACTTGGAGATCG
TAGAGGTCTTATTAAAGTATGGTGCCGACGTGAATGCTGCAGACCTTTGGGGTCAGACACCGTTACATTT
GGCGGCCACAGCGGGGCACTTGGAGATCGTGGAGGTACTGCTTAAGAACGGCGCGGATGTCAACGCACGG
GATAATATCGGGCACACCCCCTTGCACTTGGCTGCCTGGGCAGGCCACCTTGAGATTGTAGAGGTCCTTT
TGAAGTATGGCGCTGACGTGAATGCTCAGGATAAGTTTGGCAAGACACCCTTTGACCTTGCCATCGATAA
TGGTAACGAGGATATTGCTGAAGTCCTGCAAAAGGCAGCCGTCGACGATTATAAAGATCATGATGGCGAT
TATAAAGATCATGATATTGATTATAAAGATGATGATGATAAATAATAATCTAGAGATTATAAAGATGACG
ATGACAAGGATTATAAAGATGACGATGACAAGGATTATAAAGATGACGATGACAAGTAATAAAGCGGCCG
CTGATTGGCATCAAATAAAACGAAAGGCTCAGTCGAAAGACTGGGACTTTCGTTTTATCTGTTGTTTGTC
GGTGAACGCTCTCCTGAGTAGGACAAATCCGCCGCCCTAGACCGATGCATAATGTGCCTGTCAAATGGAC
GAAGCAGGGATTCTGCAAACCCTATGCTACTCCGTCAAGCCGTCAATTGTCTGATTCGTTACCAATTATG
ACAACTTGACGGCTACATCATTCACTTTTTCTTCACAACCGGCACGGAACTCGCTCGGGCTGGCCCCGGT
GCATTTTTTAAATACCCGCGAGAAATAGAGTTGATCGTCAAAACCAACATTGCGACCGACGGTGGCGATA
GGCATCCGGGTGGTGCTCAAAAGCAGCTTCGCCTGGCTGATACGTTGGTCCTCGCGCCAGCTTAAGACGC
TAATCCCTAACTGCTGGCGGAAAAGATGTGACAGACGCGACGGCGACAAGCAAACATGCTGTGCGACGCT
GGCGATATCAAAATTGCTGTCTGCCAGGTGATCGCTGATGTACTGACAAGCCTCGCGTACCCGATTATCC
ATCGGTGGATGGAGCGACTCGTTAATCGCTTCCATGCGCCGCAGTAACAATTGCTCAAGCAGATTTATCG
CCAGCAGCTCCGAATAGCGCCCTTCCCCTTGCCCGGCGTTAATGATTTGCCCAAACAGGTCGCTGAAATG
CGGCTGGTGCGCTTCATCCGGGCGAAAGAACCCCGTATTGGCAAATATTGACGGCCAGTTAAGCCATTCA
TGCCAGTAGGCGCGCGGACGAAAGTAAACCCACTGGTGATACCATTCGCGAGCCTCCGGATGACGACCGT
AGTGATGAATCTCTCCTGGCGGGAACAGCAAAATATCACCCGGTCGGCAAACAAATTCTCGTCCCTGATT
TTTCACCACCCCCTGACCGCGAATGGTGAGATTGAGAATATAACCTTTCATTCCCAGCGGTCGGTCGATA
AAAAAATCGAGATAACCGTTGGCCTCAATCGGCGTTAAACCCGCCACCAGATGGGCATTAAACGAGTATC
CCGGCAGCAGGGGATCATTTTGCGCTTCAGCCATACTTTTCATACTCCCGCCATTCAGAGAAGAAACCAA
TTGTCCATATTGCATCAGACATTGCCGTCACTGCGTCTTTTACTGGCTCTTCTCGCTAACCAAACCGGTA
ACCCCGCTTATTAAAAGCATTCTGTAACAAAGCGGGACCAAAGCCATGACAAAAACGCGTAACAAAAGTG
TCTATAATCACGGCAGAAAAGTCCACATTGATTATTTGCACGGCGTCACACTTTGCTATGCCATAGCATT
TTTATCCATAAGATTAGCGGATCCTACCTGACGCTTTTTATCGCAACTCTCTACTGTTTCTCCATACCCG
TTTTTTTGGGCTAGCGAATTCGAGCTCGGTACCCGAGCCCGTAGAATATGACATTAAGCTCATAATAAAA
GCTCAACCTGACCGTTAGTACTAACAGCAGAATTACTGAAACAGTAGATTCTATCCTAACGACTTGTATT
AGTTATTATAACTTTTCACCCTGTAAGAGAATACACTATTATCATGCCACATTTTAATCCTGTTCCTGTA
TCGAATAAAAAATTCGTCTTTGATGATTTCATACTCAACATGGACGGCTCCCTGCTACGCTCAGAAAAGA
AAGTCAATATTCCGCCAAAAGAATATGCCGTTCTGGTCATCCTGCTCGAAGCCGCCGGCGAGATTGTGAG
TAAAAACACCTTACTGGACCAGGTATGGGGCGACGCGGAAGTTAACGAAGAATCTCTTACCCGCTGTATT
TATGCCTTACGACGTATTCTGTCGGAAGATAAAGAGCATCGTTACATTGAAACACTGTACGGACAGGGCT
ATCGGTTTAATCGTCCGGTCGTAGTGGTGTCTCCGCCAGCGCCGCAACCTACGACTCATACATTGGCGAT
ACTTCCTTTTCAGATGCAGGATCAGGTTCAATCCGAGAGTCTGCATTACTCTATCGTGAAGGGATTATCG
CAGTATGCGCCCTTTGGCCTGAGCGTGCTGCCGGTGACCATTACGAAGAACTGCCGCAGTGTTAAGGATA
TTCTTGAGCTCATGGATCAATTACGCCCCGATTATTATATCTCCGGGCAGATGATACCCGATGGTAATGA
TAATATTGTACAGATTGAGATAGTTCGGGTTAAAGGTTATCACCTGCTGCACCAGGAAAGCATTAAGTTG
ATAGAACACCAACCCGCTTCTCTCTTGCAAAACAAAATTGCGAATCTTTTGCTCAGATGTATTCCCGGAC
TTCGCTGGGACACAAAGCAGATTAGCGAGCTAAATTCGATTGACAGTACTATGGTTTACTTACGCGGTAA
GCATGAGTTAAATCAATACACCCCCTATAGCTTACAGCAAGCGCTTAAATTGCTGACTCAATGCGTTAAC
ATGTCGCCAAACAGCATTGCGCCTTACTGTGCGCTGGCAGAATGCTACCTCAGCATGGCGCAAATGGGGA
TTTTTGATAAACAAAACGCTATGATCAAAGCTAAAGAACATGCGATTAAGGCGACAGAGCTGGACCACAA
TAATCCACAAGCTTTAGGATTACTGGGGCTAATTAATACGATTCACTCAGAATACATCGTCGGGAGTTTG
CTATTCAAACAAGCTAACTTACTTTCGCCCATTTCTGCAGATATTAAATATTATTATGGCTGGAATCTTT
TCATGGCTGGTCAGTTGGAGGAGGCCTTACAAACGATTAACGAGTGTTTAAAATTGGACCCAACGCGCGC
AGCCGCAGGGATCACTAAGCTGTGGATTACCTATTATCATACCGGTATTGATGATGCTATACGTTTAGGC
GATGAATTACGCTCACAACACCTGCAGGATAATCCAATATTATTAAGTATGCAGGTTATGTTTCTTTCGC
TTAAAGGTAAACATGAACTGGCACGAAAATTAACTAAAGAAATATCCACGCAGGAAATAACAGGACTTAT
TGCTGTTAATCTTCTTTACGCTGAATATTGTCAGAATAGTGAGCGTGCCTTACCGACGATAAGAGAATTT
CTGGAAAGTGAACAGCGTATAGATAATAATCCGGGATTATTACCGTTAGTGCTGGTTGCCCACGGCGAAG
CTATTGCCGAGAAAATGTGGAATAAATTTAAAAACGAAGACAATATTTGGTTCAAAAGATGGAAACAGGA
TCCCCGCTTGATTAAATTACGGAATCTGAGAGAGGAGATATGCATTATTTTTTTATCATCGTAATCTGGT
TGCTTAGCATAAATACGGCATGGGCTGATTGCTGGCTTCAGGCTGAAAAAATGTTCAATATTGAATCCGA
ACTACTTTACGCTATCGCCCAGCAGGAATCGGCGATGAAACCTGGCGCCATTGGTCATAACCGAGATGGT
TCAACCGATCTTGGCCTGATGCAAATTAACAGCTTCCATATGAAAAGGCTGAAAAAAATGGGGATTAGTG
AAAAACAGTTGTTACAGGACCCCTGCATTTCTGTCATTGTGGGCGCCTCCATTTTATCAGATATGATGAA
AATCTACGGTTATAGCTGGGAGGCCGTTGGCGCTTATAATGCCGGGACGTCGCCGAAACGATCGAATTCG
AGCTCGGTACCCGGGGGGATCCTCTAGAGTCGACCTGCAGGCATGCAAGCTTGGCTGTTTTGGCGGATGA
GAGAAGATTTTCAGCCTGATACAGATTAAATCAGAACGCAGAAGCGGTCTGATAAAACAGAATTTGCCTG
GCGGCAGTAGCGCGGTGGTCCCACCTGACCCCATGCCGAACTCAGAAGTGAAACGCCGTAGCGCCGATGG
TAGTGTGGGGTCTCCCCATGCGAGAGTAGGGAACTGCCAGGCATCAAATAAAACGAAAGGCTCAGTCGAA
AGACTGGGCCTTTCGTTTTATCTGTTGTTTGTCGGTGAACGCTCTCCTGAGTCTAGGGCGTTCGGCTGCG
GCGAGCGGTATCAGCTCACTCAAAGGCGGTAATACGGTTATCCACAGAATCAGGGGATAACGCAGGAAAG
AACATGTGAGCAAAAGGCCAGCAAAAGGCCAGGAACCGTAAAAAGGCCGCGTTGCTGGCGTTTTTCCATA
GGCTCCGCCCCCCTGACGAGCATCACAAAAATCGACGCTCAAGTCAGAGGTGGCGAAACCCGACAGGACT
ATAAAGATACCAGGCGTTTCCCCCTGGAAGCTCCCTCGTGCGCTCTCCTGTTCCGACCCTGCCGCTTACC
GGATACCTGTCCGCCTTTCTCCCTTCGGGAAGCGTGGCGCTTTCTCATAGCTCACGCTGTAGGTATCTCA
GTTCGGTGTAGGTCGTTCGCTCCAAGCTGGGCTGTGTGCACGAACCCCCCGTTCAGCCCGACCGCTGCGC
CTTATCCGGTAACTATCGTCTTGAGTCCAACCCGGTAAGACACGACTTATCGCCACTGGCAGCAGCCACT
GGTAACAGGATTAGCAGAGCGAGGTATGTAGGCGGTGCTACAGAGTTCTTGAAGTGGTGGCCTAACTACG
GCTACACTAGAAGGACAGTATTTGGTATCTGCGCTCTGCTGAAGCCAGTTACCTTCGGAAAAAGAGTTGG
TAGCTCTTGATCCGGCAAACAAACCACCGCTGGTAGCGGTGGTTTTTTTGTTTGCAAGCAGCAGATTACG
CGCAGAAAAAAAGGATCTCAAGAAGATCCTTTGATCTTTTCTACGGGGTCTGACGCTCAGTGGAACGAAA
ACTCACGTTAAGGGATTTTGGTCATGACTAGTGCTTGGATTCTCACCAATAAAAAACGCCCGGCGGCAAC
CGAGCGTTCTGAACAAATCCAGATGGAGTTCTGAGGTCATTACTGGATCTATCAACAGGAGTCCAAGCGA
GCTCGATATCAAATTACGCCCCGCCCTGCCACTCATCGCAGTACTGTTGTAATTCATTAAGCATTCTGCC
GACATGGAAGCCATCACAAACGGCATGATGAACCTGAATCGCCAGCGGCATCAGCACCTTGTCGCCTTGC
GTATAATATTTGCCCATGGTGAAAACGGGGGCGAAGAAGTTGTCCATATTGGCCACGTTTAAATCAAAAC
TGGTGAAACTCACCCAGGGATTGGCTGAGACGAAAAACATATTCTCAATAAACCCTTTAGGGAAATAGGC
CAGGTTTTCACCGTAACACGCCACATCTTGCGAATATATGTGTAGAAACTGCCGGAAATCGTCGTGGTAT
TCACTCCAGAGCGATGAAAACGTTTCAGTTTGCTCATGGAAAACGGTGTAACAAGGGTGAACACTATCCC
ATATCACCAGCTCACCGTCTTTCATTGCCATACGAAATTCCGGATGAGCATTCATCAGGCGGGCAAGAAT
GTGAATAAAGGCCGGATAAAACTTGTGCTTATTTTTCTTTACGGTCTTTAAAAAGGCCGTAATATCCAGC
TGAACGGTCTGGTTATAGGTACATTGAGCAACTGACTGAAATGCCTCAAAATGTTCTTTACGATGCCATT
GGGATATATCAACGGTGGTATATCCAGTGATTTTTTTCTCCATTTTAGCTTCCTTAGCTCCTGAAAATCT
CGATAACTCAAAAAATACGCCCGGTAGTGATCTTATTTCATTATGGTGAAAGTTGGAACCTCTTACGTGC
CGATCAACGTCTCATTTTCGCCAGATATCGACGTCTAAGAAACCATTATTATCATGACATTAACCTATAA
AAATAGGCGTATCACGAGGCCCTTTCGTCTTCAC
Features (pLannotate 1.2.2; 17 found; start..end, strand, type, name):
    213..548     +  CDS            sicP: SICP_SALTY - Experimental evidence at protein level: Swiss-Prot protein existence level 1. Molecular chaperone required for SptP stabilization and secretion. From Salmonella typhimurium (strain LT2 / SGSC1412 / ATCC 700720).
    550..681     +  CDS            Gabpb1 (fragment): GABP1_MOUSE - Also known as Gabpb, Gabpb2. Experimental evidence at protein level: Swiss-Prot protein existence level 1. Transcription factor capable of interacting with purine rich repeats (GA repeats) (PubMed:25200183). Acts as a a master regulator of nuclear-encoded mitochondrial genes (PubMed:25200183). From Mus musculus (Mouse).
   1027..1043    +  CDS            3xFLAG (fragment): three tandem FLAG® epitope tags, followed by an enterokinase cleavage site
   1117..1145    +  CDS            5xFLAG (fragment): five tandem FLAG® epitope tags
   1202..1288    +  terminator     rrnB T1 terminator: Escherichia coli rrnB; transcription terminator T1 from the E. coli rrnB gene
   1396..2274    -  CDS            araC: L-arabinose regulatory protein; araC
   2301..2585    +  promoter       araBAD promoter: araBAD; promoter of the L-arabinose operon of E. coli; the araC regulatory gene is transcribed in the opposite direction (Guzman et al., 1995)
   2606..2625    +  misc_feature   MCS (fragment): pUC18/19 multiple cloning site
   2774..4432    +  CDS            hilA: HILA_SALTY - Also known as iagA. Experimental evidence at transcript level: Swiss-Prot protein existence level 2. The main transcriptional regulator of the Salmonella pathogenicity island 1 (SPI1) gene expression. Activates the expression of invasion genes by a direct action at their promoters and also indirectly by increasing the level of InvF. Also binds upstream of prgH and directly activates the expression of prgHIJK operon. From Salmonella typhimurium (strain LT2 / SGSC1412 / ATCC 700720).
   4450..4827    +  CDS            iagB (fragment): IAGB_SALTS - Protein inferred from homology: Swiss-Prot protein existence level 3. From Salmonella typhimurium (strain SL1344).
   4824..4882    +  misc_feature   MCS: pUC18/19 multiple cloning site
   4966..5081    +  ncRNA          5S rRNA: Accession: RF00001 - 5S ribosomal RNA
   5085..5156    +  terminator     rrnB T1 terminator: transcription terminator T1 from the E. coli rrnB gene
   5313..5901    -  rep_origin     ori: high-copy-number ColE1/pMB1/pBR322/pUC origin of replication
   5989..6083    -  terminator     lambda t0 terminator: transcription terminator from phage lambda
   6107..6763    -  CDS            cat: CAT_ECOLX - Experimental evidence at protein level: Swiss-Prot protein existence level 1. This enzyme is an effector of chloramphenicol resistance in bacteria. From Escherichia coli. This protein is used as a marker in many commonly used cloning vectors, such as pACYC184.
   6764..6866    -  promoter       cat promoter: promoter of the E. coli cat gene encoding chloramphenicol acetyltransferase
