>Addgene plasmid #153324 | pCASP-3G124-HilA | addgene full sequence | sequence record 306050 | Addgene NGS Result
TCGTCTTCACCTCGAGCCACAAGAAAACGAGGTACGGCATTGAGCCGCGTAAGGCAGTAGCGATGTATTC
ATTGGGCGTTTTTTGAATGTTCACTAACCACCGTCGGGGTTTAATAACTGCATCAGATAAACGCAGTCGT
TAAGTTCTACAAAGTCGGTGACAGATAACAGGAGTAAGTAATGCAAGCACACCAGGATATTATCGCTAAT
ATTGGTGAGAAATTGGGTTTACCGCTCACTTTTGACGACAACAATCAGTGCTTATTATTACTCGATAGCG
ATATTTTTACGTCTATTGAAGCTAAAGATGATATCTGGTTATTGAACGGTATGATTATACCGTTATCGCC
TGTTTGTGGCGATTCTATCTGGCGGCAGATTATGGTGATTAATGGTGAACTGGCTGCGAATAATGAAGGT
ACGTTAGCGTATATTGATGCCGCAGAGACGTTGTTGCTTATACATGCAATTACCGATCTGACAAATACTT
ACCATATTATATCGCAGCTTGAGTCATTTGTGAATCAGCAGGAAGCGCTCAAAAACATACTGCAGGAATG
ACCTGGGCAAAAAATTGCTTGAAGCCGCACGCGCAGGGCAGGATGACGAGGTGCGCATCCTTATGGCAAA
TGGGGCTGATGTCAATGCCGCAGATGATGTCGGCGTTACTCCCCTTCATTTGGCTGCGCAACGCGGCCAC
TTGGAGATCGTAGAGGTCTTATTAAAGTATGGTGCCGACGTGAATGCTGCAGACCTTTGGGGTCAGACAC
CGTTACATTTGGCGGCCACAGCGGGGCACTTGGAGATCGTGGAGGTACTGCTTAAGAACGGCGCGGATGT
CAACGCACGGGATAATATCGGGCACACCCCCTTGCACTTGGCTGCCTGGGCAGGCCACCTTGAGATTGTA
GAGGTCCTTTTGAAGTATGGCGCTGACGTGAATGCTCAGGATAAGTTTGGCAAGACACCCTTTGACCTTG
CCATCGATAATGGTAACGAGGATATTGCTGAAGTCCTGCAAAAGGCAGCCGTCGACGATTATAAAGATCA
TGATGGCGATTATAAAGATCATGATATTGATTATAAAGATGATGATGATAAATAATAATCTAGAGATTAT
AAAGATGACGATGACAAGGATTATAAAGATGACGATGACAAGGATTATAAAGATGACGATGACAAGTAAT
AAAGCGGCCGCTGATTGGCATCAAATAAAACGAAAGGCTCAGTCGAAAGACTGGGACTTTCGTTTTATCT
GTTGTTTGTCGGTGAACGCTCTCCTGAGTAGGACAAATCCGCCGCCCTAGACCGATGCATAATGTGCCTG
TCAAATGGACGAAGCAGGGATTCTGCAAACCCTATGCTACTCCGTCAAGCCGTCAATTGTCTGATTCGTT
ACCAATTATGACAACTTGACGGCTACATCATTCACTTTTTCTTCACAACCGGCACGGAACTCGCTCGGGC
TGGCCCCGGTGCATTTTTTAAATACCCGCGAGAAATAGAGTTGATCGTCAAAACCAACATTGCGACCGAC
GGTGGCGATAGGCATCCGGGTGGTGCTCAAAAGCAGCTTCGCCTGGCTGATACGTTGGTCCTCGCGCCAG
CTTAAGACGCTAATCCCTAACTGCTGGCGGAAAAGATGTGACAGACGCGACGGCGACAAGCAAACATGCT
GTGCGACGCTGGCGATATCAAAATTGCTGTCTGCCAGGTGATCGCTGATGTACTGACAAGCCTCGCGTAC
CCGATTATCCATCGGTGGATGGAGCGACTCGTTAATCGCTTCCATGCGCCGCAGTAACAATTGCTCAAGC
AGATTTATCGCCAGCAGCTCCGAATAGCGCCCTTCCCCTTGCCCGGCGTTAATGATTTGCCCAAACAGGT
CGCTGAAATGCGGCTGGTGCGCTTCATCCGGGCGAAAGAACCCCGTATTGGCAAATATTGACGGCCAGTT
AAGCCATTCATGCCAGTAGGCGCGCGGACGAAAGTAAACCCACTGGTGATACCATTCGCGAGCCTCCGGA
TGACGACCGTAGTGATGAATCTCTCCTGGCGGGAACAGCAAAATATCACCCGGTCGGCAAACAAATTCTC
GTCCCTGATTTTTCACCACCCCCTGACCGCGAATGGTGAGATTGAGAATATAACCTTTCATTCCCAGCGG
TCGGTCGATAAAAAAATCGAGATAACCGTTGGCCTCAATCGGCGTTAAACCCGCCACCAGATGGGCATTA
AACGAGTATCCCGGCAGCAGGGGATCATTTTGCGCTTCAGCCATACTTTTCATACTCCCGCCATTCAGAG
AAGAAACCAATTGTCCATATTGCATCAGACATTGCCGTCACTGCGTCTTTTACTGGCTCTTCTCGCTAAC
CAAACCGGTAACCCCGCTTATTAAAAGCATTCTGTAACAAAGCGGGACCAAAGCCATGACAAAAACGCGT
AACAAAAGTGTCTATAATCACGGCAGAAAAGTCCACATTGATTATTTGCACGGCGTCACACTTTGCTATG
CCATAGCATTTTTATCCATAAGATTAGCGGATCCTACCTGACGCTTTTTATCGCAACTCTCTACTGTTTC
TCCATACCCGTTTTTTTGGGCTAGCGAATTCGAGCTCGGTACCCCCGAGCCCGTAGAATATGACATTAAG
CTCATAATAAAAGCTCAACCTGACCGTTAGTACTAACAGCAGAATTACTGAAACAGTAGATTCTATCCTA
ACGACTTGTATTAGTTATTATAACTTTTCACCCTGTAAGAGAATACACTATTATCATGCCACATTTTAAT
CCTGTTCCTGTATCGAATAAAAAATTCGTCTTTGATGATTTCATACTCAACATGGACGGCTCCCTGCTAC
GCTCAGAAAAGAAAGTCAATATTCCGCCAAAAGAATATGCCGTTCTGGTCATCCTGCTCGAAGCCGCCGG
CGAGATTGTGAGTAAAAACACCTTACTGGACCAGGTATGGGGCGACGCGGAAGTTAACGAAGAATCTCTT
ACCCGCTGTATTTATGCCTTACGACGTATTCTGTCGGAAGATAAAGAGCATCGTTACATTGAAACACTGT
ACGGACAGGGCTATCGGTTTAATCGTCCGGTCGTAGTGGTGTCTCCGCCAGCGCCGCAACCTACGACTCA
TACATTGGCGATACTTCCTTTTCAGATGCAGGATCAGGTTCAATCCGAGAGTCTGCATTACTCTATCGTG
AAGGGATTATCGCAGTATGCGCCCTTTGGCCTGAGCGTGCTGCCGGTGACCATTACGAAGAACTGCCGCA
GTGTTAAGGATATTCTTGAGCTCATGGATCAATTACGCCCCGATTATTATATCTCCGGGCAGATGATACC
CGATGGTAATGATAATATTGTACAGATTGAGATAGTTCGGGTTAAAGGTTATCACCTGCTGCACCAGGAA
AGCATTAAGTTGATAGAACACCAACCCGCTTCTCTCTTGCAAAACAAAATTGCGAATCTTTTGCTCAGAT
GTATTCCCGGACTTCGCTGGGACACAAAGCAGATTAGCGAGCTAAATTCGATTGACAGTACTATGGTTTA
CTTACGCGGTAAGCATGAGTTAAATCAATACACCCCCTATAGCTTACAGCAAGCGCTTAAATTGCTGACT
CAATGCGTTAACATGTCGCCAAACAGCATTGCGCCTTACTGTGCGCTGGCAGAATGCTACCTCAGCATGG
CGCAAATGGGGATTTTTGATAAACAAAACGCTATGATCAAAGCTAAAGAACATGCGATTAAGGCGACAGA
GCTGGACCACAATAATCCACAAGCTTTAGGATTACTGGGGCTAATTAATACGATTCACTCAGAATACATC
GTCGGGAGTTTGCTATTCAAACAAGCTAACTTACTTTCGCCCATTTCTGCAGATATTAAATATTATTATG
GCTGGAATCTTTTCATGGCTGGTCAGTTGGAGGAGGCCTTACAAACGATTAACGAGTGTTTAAAATTGGA
CCCAACGCGCGCAGCCGCAGGGATCACTAAGCTGTGGATTACCTATTATCATACCGGTATTGATGATGCT
ATACGTTTAGGCGATGAATTACGCTCACAACACCTGCAGGATAATCCAATATTATTAAGTATGCAGGTTA
TGTTTCTTTCGCTTAAAGGTAAACATGAACTGGCACGAAAATTAACTAAAGAAATATCCACGCAGGAAAT
AACAGGACTTATTGCTGTTAATCTTCTTTACGCTGAATATTGTCAGAATAGTGAGCGTGCCTTACCGACG
ATAAGAGAATTTCTGGAAAGTGAACAGCGTATAGATAATAATCCGGGATTATTACCGTTAGTGCTGGTTG
CCCACGGCGAAGCTATTGCCGAGAAAATGTGGAATAAATTTAAAAACGAAGACAATATTTGGTTCAAAAG
ATGGAAACAGGATCCCCGCTTGATTAAATTACGGTAAAATCTGAGAGAGGAGATATGCATTATTTTTTTA
TCATCGTAATCTGGTTGCTTAGCATAAATACGGCATGGGCTGATTGCTGGCTTCAGGCTGAAAAAATGTT
CAATATTGAATCCGAACTACTTTACGCTATCGCCCAGCAGGAATCGGCGATGAAACCTGGCGCCATTGGT
CATAACCGAGATGGTTCAACCGATCTTGGCCTGATGCAAATTAACAGCTTCCATATGAAAAGGCTGAAAA
AAATGGGGATTAGTGAAAAACAGTTGTTACAGGACCCCTGCATTTCTGTCATTGTGGGCGCCTCCATTTT
ATCAGATATGATGAAAATCTACGGTTATAGCTGGGAGGCCGTTGGCGCTTATAATGCCGGGACGTCGCCG
AAACGATCGAATTCGAGCTCGGTACCCGGGGGGATCCTCTAGAGTCGACCTGCAGGCATGCAAGCTTGGC
TGTTTTGGCGGATGAGAGAAGATTTTCAGCCTGATACAGATTAAATCAGAACGCAGAAGCGGTCTGATAA
AACAGAATTTGCCTGGCGGCAGTAGCGCGGTGGTCCCACCTGACCCCATGCCGAACTCAGAAGTGAAACG
CCGTAGCGCCGATGGTAGTGTGGGGTCTCCCCATGCGAGAGTAGGGAACTGCCAGGCATCAAATAAAACG
AAAGGCTCAGTCGAAAGACTGGGCCTTTCGTTTTATCTGTTGTTTGTCGGTGAACGCTCTCCTGAGTCTA
GGGCGTTCGGCTGCGGCGAGCGGTATCAGCTCACTCAAAGGCGGTAATACGGTTATCCACAGAATCAGGG
GATAACGCAGGAAAGAACATGTGAGCAAAAGGCCAGCAAAAGGCCAGGAACCGTAAAAAGGCCGCGTTGC
TGGCGTTTTTCCATAGGCTCCGCCCCCCTGACGAGCATCACAAAAATCGACGCTCAAGTCAGAGGTGGCG
AAACCCGACAGGACTATAAAGATACCAGGCGTTTCCCCCTGGAAGCTCCCTCGTGCGCTCTCCTGTTCCG
ACCCTGCCGCTTACCGGATACCTGTCCGCCTTTCTCCCTTCGGGAAGCGTGGCGCTTTCTCATAGCTCAC
GCTGTAGGTATCTCAGTTCGGTGTAGGTCGTTCGCTCCAAGCTGGGCTGTGTGCACGAACCCCCCGTTCA
GCCCGACCGCTGCGCCTTATCCGGTAACTATCGTCTTGAGTCCAACCCGGTAAGACACGACTTATCGCCA
CTGGCAGCAGCCACTGGTAACAGGATTAGCAGAGCGAGGTATGTAGGCGGTGCTACAGAGTTCTTGAAGT
GGTGGCCTAACTACGGCTACACTAGAAGGACAGTATTTGGTATCTGCGCTCTGCTGAAGCCAGTTACCTT
CGGAAAAAGAGTTGGTAGCTCTTGATCCGGCAAACAAACCACCGCTGGTAGCGGTGGTTTTTTTGTTTGC
AAGCAGCAGATTACGCGCAGAAAAAAAGGATCTCAAGAAGATCCTTTGATCTTTTCTACGGGGTCTGACG
CTCAGTGGAACGAAAACTCACGTTAAGGGATTTTGGTCATGACTAGTGCTTGGATTCTCACCAATAAAAA
ACGCCCGGCGGCAACCGAGCGTTCTGAACAAATCCAGATGGAGTTCTGAGGTCATTACTGGATCTATCAA
CAGGAGTCCAAGCGAGCTCGATATCAAATTACGCCCCGCCCTGCCACTCATCGCAGTACTGTTGTAATTC
ATTAAGCATTCTGCCGACATGGAAGCCATCACAAACGGCATGATGAACCTGAATCGCCAGCGGCATCAGC
ACCTTGTCGCCTTGCGTATAATATTTGCCCATGGTGAAAACGGGGGCGAAGAAGTTGTCCATATTGGCCA
CGTTTAAATCAAAACTGGTGAAACTCACCCAGGGATTGGCTGAGACGAAAAACATATTCTCAATAAACCC
TTTAGGGAAATAGGCCAGGTTTTCACCGTAACACGCCACATCTTGCGAATATATGTGTAGAAACTGCCGG
AAATCGTCGTGGTATTCACTCCAGAGCGATGAAAACGTTTCAGTTTGCTCATGGAAAACGGTGTAACAAG
GGTGAACACTATCCCATATCACCAGCTCACCGTCTTTCATTGCCATACGAAATTCCGGATGAGCATTCAT
CAGGCGGGCAAGAATGTGAATAAAGGCCGGATAAAACTTGTGCTTATTTTTCTTTACGGTCTTTAAAAAG
GCCGTAATATCCAGCTGAACGGTCTGGTTATAGGTACATTGAGCAACTGACTGAAATGCCTCAAAATGTT
CTTTACGATGCCATTGGGATATATCAACGGTGGTATATCCAGTGATTTTTTTCTCCATTTTAGCTTCCTT
AGCTCCTGAAAATCTCGATAACTCAAAAAATACGCCCGGTAGTGATCTTATTTCATTATGGTGAAAGTTG
GAACCTCTTACGTGCCGATCAACGTCTCATTTTCGCCAGATATCGACGTCTAAGAAACCATTATTATCAT
GACATTAACCTATAAAAATAGGCGTATCACGAGGCCCTT
Features (pLannotate 1.2.2; 17 found; start..end, strand, type, name):
    223..558     +  CDS            sicP: SICP_SALTY - Experimental evidence at protein level: Swiss-Prot protein existence level 1. Molecular chaperone required for SptP stabilization and secretion. From Salmonella typhimurium (strain LT2 / SGSC1412 / ATCC 700720).
    560..691     +  CDS            Gabpb1 (fragment): GABP1_MOUSE - Also known as Gabpb, Gabpb2. Experimental evidence at protein level: Swiss-Prot protein existence level 1. Transcription factor capable of interacting with purine rich repeats (GA repeats) (PubMed:25200183). Acts as a a master regulator of nuclear-encoded mitochondrial genes (PubMed:25200183). From Mus musculus (Mouse).
   1037..1053    +  CDS            3xFLAG (fragment): three tandem FLAG® epitope tags, followed by an enterokinase cleavage site
   1127..1155    +  CDS            5xFLAG (fragment): five tandem FLAG® epitope tags
   1212..1298    +  terminator     rrnB T1 terminator: Escherichia coli rrnB; transcription terminator T1 from the E. coli rrnB gene
   1406..2284    -  CDS            araC: L-arabinose regulatory protein; araC
   2311..2595    +  promoter       araBAD promoter: araBAD; promoter of the L-arabinose operon of E. coli; the araC regulatory gene is transcribed in the opposite direction (Guzman et al., 1995)
   2616..2634    +  misc_feature   MCS (fragment): pUC18/19 multiple cloning site
   2786..4444    +  CDS            hilA: HILA_SALTY - Also known as iagA. Experimental evidence at transcript level: Swiss-Prot protein existence level 2. The main transcriptional regulator of the Salmonella pathogenicity island 1 (SPI1) gene expression. Activates the expression of invasion genes by a direct action at their promoters and also indirectly by increasing the level of InvF. Also binds upstream of prgH and directly activates the expression of prgHIJK operon. From Salmonella typhimurium (strain LT2 / SGSC1412 / ATCC 700720).
   4465..4842    +  CDS            iagB (fragment): IAGB_SALTS - Protein inferred from homology: Swiss-Prot protein existence level 3. From Salmonella typhimurium (strain SL1344).
   4839..4897    +  misc_feature   MCS: pUC18/19 multiple cloning site
   4981..5096    +  ncRNA          5S rRNA: Accession: RF00001 - 5S ribosomal RNA
   5100..5171    +  terminator     rrnB T1 terminator: transcription terminator T1 from the E. coli rrnB gene
   5328..5916    -  rep_origin     ori: high-copy-number ColE1/pMB1/pBR322/pUC origin of replication
   6004..6098    -  terminator     lambda t0 terminator: transcription terminator from phage lambda
   6122..6778    -  CDS            cat: CAT_ECOLX - Experimental evidence at protein level: Swiss-Prot protein existence level 1. This enzyme is an effector of chloramphenicol resistance in bacteria. From Escherichia coli. This protein is used as a marker in many commonly used cloning vectors, such as pACYC184.
   6779..6881    -  promoter       cat promoter: promoter of the E. coli cat gene encoding chloramphenicol acetyltransferase
