[The description below was written by a language model from this plasmid's Addgene catalogue record and pLannotate feature annotations shown in this document.]
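Description:
pCASP-3G124-HilA is a Salmonella expression plasmid built on the pCASP-HilA backbone, a system designed to deliver binding proteins into host cells via the Salmonella type III secretion apparatus. It replicates from a high-copy ColE1/pUC-type origin and is selected with chloramphenicol through a cat gene driven by its own promoter and followed by a lambda t0 terminator. Two full-sequence records, one supplied by the depositor and one from repository sequencing, differ by only a few nucleotides in length and give the same feature map.

The payload cassette begins with sicP, the chaperone that normally stabilises the effector SptP and supports its secretion. It is followed almost immediately by the synthetic 3G124 DARPin coding region. The automated annotation labels part of this region as a fragment of mouse Gabpb1, which most likely reflects similarity between ankyrin repeats rather than a true mouse insert. Partial FLAG-repeat matches downstream suggest a C-terminal epitope tag, and the cassette ends at an rrnB T1 terminator. No promoter for this cassette is annotated. The SptP secretion signal that precedes the cargo in the parental design has been removed here, and the record states that this deletion disrupts expression of the protein of interest.

A second module carries araC and the arabinose-inducible araBAD promoter driving hilA, the master transcriptional activator of Salmonella pathogenicity island 1. A fragment of iagB, a 5S rRNA segment and another rrnB T1 terminator follow it. Arabinose induction would thus switch on the invasion and secretion genes. The plasmid serves as a negative control showing that the SptP signal is needed for cargo expression in this platform.
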