Addgene plasmid #153324: pCASP-3G124-HilA
Purpose: Shows that expression of the protein of interest from Salmonella is disrupted when SptP signal is removed from the pCASP-HilA vector
Depositing lab: Josef Penninger. Depositing organization: University of British Columbia. Publication: Salmonella-based platform for efficient delivery of functional binding proteins to the cytosol. Chabloz A, Schaefer JV, Kozieradzki I, Cronin SJF, Strebinger D, Macaluso F, Wald J, Rabbitts TH, Pluckthun A, Marlovits TC, Penninger JM. Commun Biol. 2020 Jul 3;3(1):342. doi: 10.1038/s42003-020-1072-4. PubMed 32620833.
Backbone
  Vector backbone: pCASP-HilA
  Vector type: Salmonella expression
Growth in bacteria
  Bacterial resistance: Chloramphenicol, 25 μg/mL
  Growth temperature: 37°C
  Growth strain: DH5alpha
  Copy number: High Copy
Gene/Insert
  Gene/Insert name: 3G124 DARPin but no expression
  Species: Synthetic
Terms and licenses: Academic/Nonprofit Terms; Industry Terms: Not Available to Industry
How to cite: pCASP-3G124-HilA was a gift from Josef Penninger (Addgene plasmid # 153324 ; http://n2t.net/addgene:153324 ; RRID:Addgene_153324)
